>Addgene plasmid #153692 | pGBW-m4133764 | addgene full sequence | sequence record 300697 | Ginkgo NGS Result
AGATGGATGTGTGTTGGTTTTTTGTGTGTGTAACGCAACGATTGATAGCATAACCCCTTGGGGCCTCTAA
ACGGGTCTTGAGGGGTTTTTTGAATTGAGAGGTAGCTGAAGCTGCTGTTATGACCACTAGAGGGAAGAAG
ATACCTGTGGAGCTAATGGTCCAAGATGTCGGGAGCCGCGATCGCTGCCAAAAAGGTAAGCTGACGATAG
CTGACGAGATTCGATGCCCGACGAGCAAATGAGCGCCACGGCTGTTCGCGTAAGCTCGAAACGACGGAGA
TTCGATAGAGCCAGAGTCGAGTTTAAACGATTCGGGATCTTAAGGATAAATTTCTGGTAAGGAGGACACG
TATGGAAGTGGGCAAGTTGGGGAAGCCGTATCCGTTGCTGAATCTGGCATATGTGGGAGTATAAGACGCG
CAGCGTCGCATCAGGCATTTTTTTCTGCGCCAATGCACCTAGAATCGGTTACCAATGCTTAATCAGTGAG
GCACCTATCTCAGCGATCTGTCTATTTCGTTCATCCATAGTTGCCTGACTCCCCGTCGTGTAGATAACTA
CGATACGGGAGGGCTTACCATCTGGCCCCAGTGCTGCAATGATACCGCGAGACCCACGCTCACCGGCTCC
AGATTTATCAGCAATAAACCAGCCAGCCGGAAGGGCCGAGCGCAGAAGTGGTCCTGCAACTTTATCCGCC
TCCATCCAGTCTATCAACTGTTGCCGGGAAGCTAGAGTAAGTAGTTCGCCAGTTAATAGTTTACGCAAGG
TTGTTGCCATTGCTACAGGCATCGTGGTGTCACGCTCGTCGTTTGGTATGGCTTCATTCAGCTCCGGTTC
CCAACGATCAAGGCGAGTTACATGATCCCCCATGTTGTGCAAAAAAGCGGTTAGCTCCTTCGGTCCTCCA
ATCGTTGTCAGAAGTAAGTTGGCCGCAGTGTTATCACTCATGGTTATGGCAGCACTGCATAATTCTCTTA
CTGTCATGCCATCCGTAAGATGCTTTTCTGTGACTGGTGAATACTCAACCAAGTCATTCTGAGAATAGTG
TATGCGGCGACCGAGTTGCTCTTGCCCGGCGTCAATACGGGATAATACCGCGCCACATAGCAGAACTTTA
AAAGTGCTCATCATTGGAAAGCGTTCTTCGGGGCGAAAACTCTCAAGGATCTTACCGCTGTTGAGATCCA
GTTCGATGTAACCCACTCGCGCACCCAACTGATCTTCAGCATCTTTTACTTTCACCAGCGTTTCTGGGTG
AGCAAAAACAGGAAGGCAAAATGCCGCAAAAAAGGGAATAAGGGCGACACGGAAATGTTGAATACTCATG
CGAAAGCCTCCTGCTGATCCTGTCTCTTGATAGATGTTTGCAAAAGCTAGGACTCGATTATACGTTGACC
GATCAGACTATCAATATCTAGGTTTAAACAGATCGGTACGCTGCCGTGACCAGGCTTGAGTACAATATCT
GACGATTGGACTTCCTGGGTCCCAAGCTGGATTCCGACTGGCTGACTGCCAAGCAACGATATGGATCGTC
GAGACTCGCACTGAGAGGATCGTTCTCGGTACACCAGGCGCGCCCCGATTTCGATATTCCTCGGATCTCG
GATAGATCGGGATTGAGGATGTAGGTTGAACTTCTCTCGGGTGATCCCGATCTCGGATATTCGGGATTGG
AGTAATACCTGGCGATAGGCGCTGCCAAGCAATAGCCAAGGCGCAAGGCCGGCCAAGAGACTTGCGATAG
TTCGTTCGAGAGGTAGCCTGCAAGATGGATCGGACGAAAGGTTTGAAGATTTTCCGACGAGGGCCTTGGA
GAGTTCGGAAATTTAAATGCAACTATGGATGAACGAAATAGACAGATCGCTGAGATAGGTGCCTCACTGA
TTAAGCATTGGTAACTGTCAGACCAAGTTTACTCATATATACTTTAGATTGATTTAAAACTTCATTTTTA
ATTTAAAAGGATCTAGGTGAAGATCCTTTTTGATAATCTCATGACCAAAATCCCTTAACGTGAGTTTTCG
TTCCACTGAGCGTCAGACCCCGTAGAAAAGATCAAAGGATCTTCTTGAGATCCTTTTTTTCTGCGCGTAA
TCTGCTGCTTGCAAACAAAAAAACCACCGCTACCAGCGGTGGTTTGTTTGCCGGATCAAGAGCTACCAAC
TCTTTTTCCGAAGGTAACTGGCTTCAGCAGAGCGCAGATACCAAATACTGTTCTTCTAGTGTAGCCGTAG
TTAGGCCACCACTTCAAGAACTCTGTAGCACCGCCTACATACCTCGCTCTGCTAATCCTGTTACCAGTGG
CTGCTGCCAGTGGCGATAAGTCGTGTCTTACCGGGTTGGACTCAAGACGATAGTTACCGGATAAGGCGCA
GCGGTCGGGCTGAACGGGGGGTTCGTGCACACAGCCCAGCTTGGAGCGAACGACCTACACCGAACTGAGA
TACCTACAGCGTGAGCTATGAGAAAGCGCCACGCTTCCCGAAGGGAGAAAGGCGGACAGGTATCCGGTAA
GCGGCAGGGTCGGAACAGGAGAGCGCACGAGGGAGCTTCCAGGGGGAAACGCCTGGTATCTTTATAGTCC
TGTCGGGTTTCGCCACCTCTGACTTGAGCGTCGATTTTTGTGATGCTCGTCAGGGGGGCGGAGCCTATGG
AAAAACGCCAGCAACGCGGCCTTTTTACGGTTCCTGGCCTTTTGCTGGCCTTTTGCTCACATGATTTAAA
TGAAACTCGTAATCGGAGAACGGGTGCAATAGCAAGGACCAGATCGAACTTGACTGACGCAATTCTGAGC
GTAGTCGAAACCCAGACAAGTCGATCTCGCCAAGTAGCTGACTTGACTGGTTAATTAAGTTTCGATAGCC
CAAGGTAACCAATGAGATTAGGGAGGGAAGAAAGTTTGATGAACTACTTCTGACCCCTAGTGGTGTCCAG
AAAAGACCATTAAAGGAATGTCTTGATCGAAATCGAGAGATCGCCTGCAGGATAGCTGACGACCTTAAGG
ATAAATTTCTGGTAAGGAGGACACGTATGGAAGTGGGCAAGTTGGGGAAGCCGTATCCGTTGCTGAATCT
GGCATATGTGGGAGTATAAGACGCGCAGCGTCGCATCAGGCATTTTTTTCTGCGCCAATGCCGGTAGATA
GCAATCCGGCCCGAGGGGCACAAAAAACCCCTCAAGACCCGTTTAGAGGCCCCAAGGGGTTATGCTACGA
TACCGATAGAGATGGGCCAATACCACATTTGTAGAGGTTTTACTTGCTTTAAAAAACCTCCCACACCTCC
CCCTGAACCTGAAACATAAAATGAATGCAATTGTTGTTGTTAACTTGTTTATTGCAGCTTATAATGGTTA
CAAATAAAGCAATAGCATCACAAATTTCACAAATAAAGCATTTTTTTCACTGCATTCTAGTTGTGGTTTG
TCCAAACTCATCAATGTATCTTATCATGTCTGTGAGCTGAAGGTACGCTGTATCTCAGTCAGTCAAGCTA
GCTTAACTGTCCATGTGCTGCCTCTCGAACTTAGCTGCCGCGGTTTCTTTCGACTGAAAGTAAAGGTTTT
CGACCAGAAGATCAGGAACTCTAGAAGAATTCAGATTTTTAACACGAGAGTAAACGTAAAAAGAAGGTTT
TACAAGACTCACGTTAACAATATTGCAGCAGTACGCACACAATCGAAGCGCAGTAAGGATGGCTAGTGTA
ACTAGCAAGAATACCACGAAAGCAAGAAAAAGAAGTACGCTATTAACTATTAACGTACCTGTCTCTTCCG
AAACGAATGAGTACATGGTGGCGGCCGCTGGCGGGTGTGTCGAGTGGATGGTAGGATCGACAAAGATCTG
ATCTGACGGTTCACTAAACCAGCTCTGCTTATATAGACCTCCCACCGTACACGCCTACCGCCCATTTGCG
TCAATGGGGCGGAGTTGTTACGACATTTTGGAAAGTCCCGTTGATTTTGGTGCCAAAACAAACTCCCATT
GACGTCAATGGGGTGGAGACTTGGAAATCCCCGTGAGTCAAACCGCTATCCACGCCCATTGATGTACTGC
CAAAACCGCATCAGCATGGTAATAGCGATGACTAATACGTAGATGTACTGCCAAGTAGGAAAGTCCCATA
AGGTCATGTACTGGGCATAATGCCAGGCGGGCCATTTACCGTCATTGACGTCAATAGGGGGCGTACTTGG
CATATGATACACTTGATGTACTGCCAAGTGGGCAGTTTACCGTAAATACTCCACCCATTGACGTCAATGG
AAAGTCCCTATTGGCGTTACTATGGGAACATACGTCATTATTGACGTCAATGGGCGGGGGTCGTTGGGCG
GTCAGCCAGGCGGGCCATTTACCGTAAGTTATGTAACGCGGAACTCCATATATGGGCTATGAACTAATGA
CCCCGTAATTGATTACTAGATCTGGCTACACTCGATCAGCAGTTAGATAATAAAATCGCTATCCATCGA
Features (pLannotate 1.2.2; 16 found; start..end, strand, type, name):
     46..92      +  terminator     T7 terminator: transcription terminator for bacteriophage T7 RNA polymerase
     97..168     -  misc_feature   5' β-globin insulator: insulator upstream of the human β-globin locus (Farrell et al., 2002)
    320..456     -  terminator     rrnG terminator: transcription terminator from the E. coli ribosomal RNA rrnG operon (Albrechtsen et al., 1991)
    469..1329    -  CDS            AmpR: β-lactamase; bla; confers resistance to ampicillin, carbenicillin, and related antibiotics
   1839..1903    +  CDS            bla(M) (fragment): β-lactamase lacking the signal sequence; bla(M); allows cytosolic expression of β-lactamase
   2075..2663    +  rep_origin     ori: high-copy-number ColE1/pMB1/pBR322/pUC origin of replication
   2889..2960    -  misc_feature   3' β-globin insulator: insulator downstream of the human β-globin locus (Farrell et al., 2002)
   3005..3141    -  terminator     rrnG terminator: transcription terminator from the E. coli ribosomal RNA rrnG operon (Albrechtsen et al., 1991)
   3171..3217    -  terminator     T7 terminator: transcription terminator for bacteriophage T7 RNA polymerase
   3240..3309    +  CDS            large T antigen (fragment): large T antigen from SV40 (simian virus 40)
   3332..3453    +  polyA_signal   SV40 poly(A) signal: SV40 polyadenylation signal
   3572..3796    -  CDS            E: VEMP_SARS2 - Experimental evidence at protein level: Swiss-Prot protein existence level 1. Plays a central role in virus morphogenesis and assembly. Acts as a viroporin and self-assembles in host membranes forming pentameric protein-lipid pores that allow ion transport. Also plays a role in the induction of apoptosis (By similarity). Regulates the localization of S protein at cis-Golgi, the place of virus budding (PubMed:33229438). May act by slowing down the cell secretory pathway (PubMed:33229438). May interfere with tight-junction stability by interacting with host MPP5. This would result i
   3871..3922    -  promoter       CMVd2 promoter: truncated human cytomegalovirus (CMV) immediate early promoter that yields moderately reduced expression relative to the full-length promoter
   3985..4002    +  promoter       CMV promoter (fragment): human cytomegalovirus (CMV) immediate early promoter
   4075..4378    -  enhancer       CMV enhancer: human cytomegalovirus immediate early enhancer
   4459..28      +  polyA_signal   poly(A) signal (across the origin): synthetic polyadenylation signal
