[The description below was written by a language model from this plasmid's Addgene catalogue record and pLannotate feature annotations shown in this document.]
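Description:
pGBW-m4133764 is a mammalian expression plasmid carrying the wild-type envelope (E) gene of SARS-CoV-2 in the pTwist_CMV_6 backbone. It is propagated in E. coli as a high-copy plasmid through a ColE1/pUC-type origin and selected with ampicillin via the β-lactamase (AmpR) gene. The sequenced record is about 4.5 kb, consistent with a roughly 4.2 kb backbone plus a small insert of just over 200 bp.

The E coding sequence lies on the reverse strand, downstream of a CMV immediate-early enhancer and a core promoter region that the annotation software matched to a truncated CMV promoter form (with a further short CMV fragment nearby); the catalogue simply lists the promoter as CMV. According to the catalogue, the backbone supplies a C-terminal TEV-cleavable S-tag fused to E, which would allow detection or affinity capture and subsequent tag removal, although these tag elements were not picked up as separate features in the annotation. An SV40 polyadenylation signal sits beyond the 3' end of the E gene, but it is annotated on the opposite strand, so its role in processing this transcript is not clear from the table. A synthetic poly(A) signal spans the plasmid origin. The bacterial and mammalian modules are separated by β-globin insulator elements together with rrnG and T7 transcription terminators, an arrangement that limits transcriptional read-through between units.

E is a small viroporin involved in virion assembly and morphogenesis. The plasmid is suited to transient expression of tagged E in mammalian cells, for example for localization, interaction or functional studies, though the record states no specific application beyond mammalian expression.
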