Addgene plasmid #153692: pGBW-m4133764
Purpose: Mammalian expression plasmid for SARS-CoV-2 E (envelope)
Depositing lab: Ginkgo Bioworks & Benjie Chen. Depositing organization: Ginkgo Bioworks.
Backbone
  Vector backbone: pTwist_CMV_6
  Backbone size w/o insert (bp): 4180
  Vector type: Mammalian Expression
Growth in bacteria
  Bacterial resistance: Ampicillin, 100 μg/mL
  Growth temperature: 37°C
  Growth strain: DH5alpha
  Copy number: High Copy
Gene/Insert
  Gene/Insert name: SARS-CoV-2 E (envelope) (alt names: envelope protein; E protein)
  Species: Severe acute respiratory syndrome coronavirus 2
  Insert size (bp): 221
  Mutation: wt
  Entrez Gene: E (a.k.a. GU280_gp04)
  Promoter: CMV
  Tag / fusion protein: Cleavable TEV;S-tag (C terminal on backbone)
  Cloning method: Unknown
Resource information
  A portion of this plasmid was derived from a plasmid made by: GinkgoBioworks
Depositor comments: NCBI reference sequence: 43740570
How to cite: pGBW-m4133764 was a gift from Ginkgo Bioworks & Benjie Chen (Addgene plasmid # 153692 ; http://n2t.net/addgene:153692 ; RRID:Addgene_153692)
